LOCUS       Exported 856 bp ds-DNA linear SYN 15-JUN-2021
DEFINITION  synthetic linear DNA
ACCESSION   .
VERSION     .
KEYWORDS    pcDNA3 c-SRC (1-397)
SOURCE      synthetic DNA construct
  ORGANISM  synthetic DNA construct
REFERENCE   1 (bases 1 to 856)
  AUTHORS   Miller WE, Maudsley S, Ahn S, Khan KD, Luttrell LM, Lefkowitz RJ
  TITLE     beta-arrestin1 interacts with the catalytic domain of the tyrosine
            kinase c-SRC. Role of beta-arrestin1-dependent targeting of c-SRC in
            receptor endocytosis.
  JOURNAL   J Biol Chem. 2000 Apr 14;275(15):11312-9.
  PUBMED    10753943
REFERENCE   2 (bases 1 to 856)
  AUTHORS   .
  TITLE     Direct Submission
  JOURNAL   Exported Jun 15, 2021 from SnapGene Server 1.1.58
            http://www.snapgene.com
FEATURES             Location/Qualifiers
     source          1..856
                     /organism="synthetic DNA construct"
                     /mol_type="other DNA"
     primer_bind     61..80
                     /label=T7
                     /note="T7 promoter, forward primer"
     promoter        61..79
                     /label=T7 promoter
                     /note="promoter for bacteriophage T7 RNA polymerase"
ORIGIN
        1 ctatataagc agagctctct ggctaactag agaacccact gcttactggc ttatcgaaat
       61 taatacgact cactataggg agacccaagc ttcatgggga gcaacaagag caagcccaag
      121 gatgccagcc agcggcgccg cagcctggag cccgccgaga acgtgcacgg cgctggcggg
      181 ggcgctttcc ccgcctcgca gacccccagc aagccagcct cggccgacgg ccaccgcggc
      241 cccagcgcgg ccttcgcccc cgcggccgcc gagcccaagc tgttcggagg cttcaactcc
      301 tcggacaccg tcacctcccc gcagagggcg ggcccgctgg ccggtggagt gaccaccttt
      361 gtggccctct atgactatga gtctaggacg gagacagacc tgtccttcaa gaaaggcgag
      421 cggctccaga ttgtcaacaa cacagaggga gactggtggc tggcccactc gctcagcaca
      481 ggacagacag gctacatccc cagcaactac gtggcgccct ccgactccat ccaggctgag
      541 gagtggtatt ttggcaagat caccagacgg gagtcagagc ggttactgct caatgcagag
      601 aacccgagag ggaccttctt cgtgcgagaa agtgagacca cgaaaggtgc ctactgcctc
      661 tcagtgtctg acttcgacaa cgccaagggc ctcaacgtga agcactacaa gatccgcaag
      721 ctggacagcg gcggcttcta catcacctcc cgcacccagt tcaacagcct gcagcagctg
      781 gtggcctact actccaaaca cgccgatggc ctgtgccacc gcctcaccac cgtgtgcccc
      841 acgtccaagc cgcaga
//
