>Addgene plasmid #42205 | pcDNA3 c-SRC (1-397) | addgene partial sequence | sequence record 57554 | BGH-rev 5'-TAGAAGGCACAGTCGAGG-3'
TAGCATTTAGGTGACACTATAGAATAGGGCCCTCTAGATGCATGCTCGAGCTAGGCGTAGTCTGGGACGT
CGTATGGGTACACCAGGATGTTGGCTGCACGAAGGTCCCGGTGGACGTAGTTCATCCGCTCCACGTACGC
CATGCCTGAGGCGATCTGAGCAGCCATGTCCACCAGCTGAGGCAGCCGCAGGTACTTGCCTGTCTCCCCC
TTGAGAAAGTCCAGCAAACTCCCCTTGCTCATGTACTCCGTGACGATGTAAATGGGCTCCTCTGAAACCA
CAGCATACAACTGCACCAGCTTCTCATGCCTCAGCTTCTTCATGACCTGGGCCTCCTGCAGGAAGGCCTC
TGGAGACATCGTGCCAGGCTTCAGGGTTTTGATGGCCACCCTGGTGGTACCGTTCCAGGTCCCCATCCAC
ACCTCGCCAAAGCAGCCCTGGCCCAGCTTGACCTCCAGCCGCAGCGACTCCCGAGGGATCTCCCAGGCAT
CCTTGGCCAGGCCCTGAGTCTGCGGCTTGGACGTGGGGCACACGGTGGTGAGGCGGTGGCACAGGCCATC
GGCGTGTTTGGAGTAGTAGGCCACCAGCTGCTGCAGGCTGTTGAACTGGGTGCGGGAGGTGATGTAGAAG
CCGCCGCTGTCCAGCTTGCGGATCTTGTAGTGCTTCACGTTGAGGCCCTTGGCGTTGTCGAAGTCAGACA
CTGAGAGGCAGTAGGCACCTTTCGTGGTCTCACTTTCTCGCACGAAGAAGGTCCCTCTCGGGTTCTCTGC
ATTGAGCAGTAACCGCTCTGACTCCCGTCTGGTGATCTTGCCAAAATACCACTCCTCAGCCTGGATGGAG
TCGGAGGGCGCCACGTA
