[The description below was written by a language model from this plasmid's Addgene catalogue record and the feature table of its GenBank file.]
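Description:
pcDNA3 c-SRC (1-397) is a mammalian expression plasmid built on the Invitrogen pcDNA3 backbone, about 7 kb in total. It carries a C-terminally truncated form of the human tyrosine kinase c-SRC. It is maintained in bacteria as a high-copy plasmid under ampicillin selection. It also carries a neomycin resistance marker, so transfected mammalian cells can be selected with G418.

The insert encodes amino acids 1-397 of human SRC with an HA epitope tag fused to its C terminus, which allows detection or immunoprecipitation of the fragment. It was amplified by PCR from the depositor's wild-type c-SRC construct with a minimal Kozak sequence to support translation initiation. The product was cloned between the HindIII and XhoI sites of pcDNA3, both of which remain intact. Transcription in mammalian cells is driven by the CMV promoter. The depositor notes an additional L176F point substitution that is not expected to affect function.

The plasmid belongs to a series of c-SRC deletion mutants. The associated study examined how beta-arrestin1 interacts with the catalytic domain of c-SRC and how beta-arrestin1-dependent targeting of c-SRC contributes to receptor endocytosis. A truncation of this kind is therefore suited to mapping which regions of the kinase are needed for that interaction.

The sequence record held for this plasmid is only an 856 bp partial read. Its sole annotated feature is a T7 promoter, with the matching T7 forward primer site. A T7 promoter can serve for in vitro transcription or as a sequencing primer site. The remaining backbone elements and the insert are not annotated in that record.
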