Addgene plasmid #42205: pcDNA3 c-SRC (1-397)
Depositing lab: Robert Lefkowitz. Depositing organization: Duke University. Publication: beta-arrestin1 interacts with the catalytic domain of the tyrosine kinase c-SRC. Role of beta-arrestin1-dependent targeting of c-SRC in receptor endocytosis. Miller WE, Maudsley S, Ahn S, Khan KD, Luttrell LM, Lefkowitz RJ. J Biol Chem. 2000 Apr 14;275(15):11312-9. 10.1074/jbc.275.15.11312 PubMed 10753943.
Backbone
  Vector backbone: pcDNA3
  Backbone manufacturer: Invitrogen
  Backbone size w/o insert (bp): 5446
  Total vector size (bp): 7000
  Vector type: Mammalian Expression
  Selectable markers: Neomycin (select with G418)
Growth in bacteria
  Bacterial resistance: Ampicillin, 100 μg/mL
  Growth temperature: 37°C
  Growth strain: DH5alpha
  Copy number: High Copy
Gene/Insert
  Gene/Insert name: c-SRC (1-397) (alt names: SRC; sarcoma (Schmidt-Ruppin A-2) viral oncogene homolog; p60-Src)
  Species: H. sapiens (human)
  Mutation: contains amino acids 1-397
  GenBank ID: NM_005417.3 AAA60584.1
  Entrez Gene: SRC (a.k.a. ASV, SRC1, THC6, c-SRC, p60-Src)
  Promoter: CMV
  Tag / fusion protein: HA (C terminal on insert)
  Cloning method: Restriction Enzyme; 5′ cloning site HindIII (not destroyed); 3′ cloning site XhoI (not destroyed)
  Sequencing primers: 5′ CMV-F; 3′ BGH-rev
Terms and licenses: Academic/Nonprofit Terms; Industry Terms: Not Available to Industry
Depositor comments: All c-SRC mutants were generated by polymerase chain reaction using c-SRC (WT) (Addgene Plasmid #42202) as a template, and polymerase chain reaction products containing a minimal Kozak sequence were cloned into the HindIII and XhoI sites of pcDNA3. This construct contains amino acids 1-397 of human c-SRC and a C-term HA tag. All sequences were confirmed using an automated ABI DNA sequencer (Howard Hughes Nucleic Acid Facility, Duke University). This plasmid also contains an L176F point mutation which should not affect function.
How to cite: pcDNA3 c-SRC (1-397) was a gift from Robert Lefkowitz (Addgene plasmid # 42205 ; http://n2t.net/addgene:42205 ; RRID:Addgene_42205)
